Addgene plasmid #220844: pTMB341_ZFcharm_Prnp_SCR
Purpose: AAV genome expressing ZFcharm targeting Prnp; scrambled self-silencing binding site
Depositing lab: Jonathan Weissman. Depositing organization: Whitehead Institute for Biomedical Research. Publication: Brainwide silencing of prion protein by AAV-mediated delivery of an engineered compact epigenetic editor. Neumann EN, Bertozzi TM, Wu E, Serack F, Harvey JW, Brauer PP, Pirtle CP, Coffey A, Howard M, Kamath N, Lenz K, Guzman K, Raymond MH, Khalil AS, Deverman BE, Minikel EV, Vallabh SM, Weissman JS. Science. 2024 Jun 28;384(6703):ado7082. doi: 10.1126/science.ado7082. Epub 2024 Jun 28. PubMed 38935715.
Backbone
  Vector backbone: AAV expression plasmid
  Backbone size w/o insert (bp): 4568
  Vector type: Mammalian Expression, AAV
Growth in bacteria
  Bacterial resistance: Ampicillin, 100 μg/mL
  Growth temperature: 37°C
  Growth strain: NEB Stable
  Copy number: High Copy
Gene/Insert
  Gene/Insert name: ZFcharm
  Species: H. sapiens (human); Apodemus sylvaticus
  Insert size (bp): 1875
  Mutation: N/A
  Promoter: EFS
  Tag / fusion protein: HAtag (C terminal on backbone)
  Cloning method: Gibson Cloning
  Sequencing primers: 5′ ctgggaaagtgatgtcgtgtac; 3′ ggatacgctgctttaatgcc
Terms and licenses: Academic/Nonprofit Terms; Industry Terms: Not Available to Industry
How to cite: pTMB341_ZFcharm_Prnp_SCR was a gift from Jonathan Weissman (Addgene plasmid # 220844 ; http://n2t.net/addgene:220844 ; RRID:Addgene_220844)
