[The description below was written by a language model from this plasmid's Addgene catalogue record and pLannotate feature annotations shown in this document.]
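Description:
pTMB341_ZFcharm_Prnp_SCR is an AAV transfer (genome) plasmid for mammalian expression, about 6.4 kb in total. It carries a compact zinc-finger-based epigenetic editor, ZFcharm, directed against the prion protein gene Prnp. The plasmid is maintained in E. coli through a high-copy ColE1/pUC-type origin and an ampicillin resistance gene (bla with its own promoter), and an f1 phage origin is also present. AAV2 inverted terminal repeats flank the expression cassette. One is annotated as intact and the other only as fragments, which may simply reflect how difficult ITRs are to sequence and annotate. The ITRs allow the intervening DNA to be packaged into recombinant AAV particles.

Between the ITRs, the short EF-1α core (EFS) promoter drives the 1.9 kb ZFcharm open reading frame. Sequence-similarity annotation shows a histone H3-like segment at the N terminus, followed by a portion of the catalytically inactive DNA methyltransferase cofactor Dnmt3l. Further downstream are a short region matched to MIXL1 and zinc-finger DNA-binding sequence. The record lists a C-terminal HA tag and gives the insert species as human and Apodemus sylvaticus. A WPRE and a synthetic polyadenylation signal follow the coding region to enhance transcript processing and expression. A TRIM28-matching fragment lies after the poly(A) signal and before the right ITR; its role is not stated, and it may be non-expressed filler.

The "SCR" designation indicates that the self-silencing binding site has been scrambled. This version therefore appears to serve as the non-self-silencing counterpart to a construct whose editor can target its own cassette. The feature table does not show where this site lies. The plasmid is intended for AAV-mediated delivery to achieve epigenetic silencing of Prnp, including in the brain.
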