Features (pLannotate 1.2.2; 18 found; start..end, strand, type, name):
     12..39      +  repeat_region  AAV2 ITR (fragment): inverted terminal repeat of adeno-associated virus serotype 2 inverted
     68..95      +  repeat_region  AAV2 ITR (fragment): inverted terminal repeat of adeno-associated virus serotype 2 inverted
    173..384     +  promoter       EF-1α core promoter: core promoter for human elongation factor EF-1α
    398..490     +  CDS            H31_BOVIN (fragment): Experimental evidence at protein level: Swiss-Prot protein existence level 1. Core component of nucleosome. Nucleosomes wrap and compact DNA into chromatin, limiting DNA accessibility to the cellular machineries which require DNA as a template. Histones thereby play a central role in transcription regulation, DNA repair, DNA replication and chromosomal stability. DNA accessibility is regulated via a complex set of post-translational modifications of histones, also called histone code, and nucleosome remodeling. From Bos taurus (Bovine).
    614..1249    +  CDS            Dnmt3l (fragment): DNM3L_MOUSE - Experimental evidence at protein level: Swiss-Prot protein existence level 1. Catalytically inactive regulatory factor of DNA methyltransferases that can either promote or inhibit DNA methylation depending on the context (PubMed:11719692, PubMed:15318244, PubMed:15671018, PubMed:24074865). Essential for the function of DNMT3A and DNMT3B: activates DNMT3A and DNMT3B by binding to their catalytic domain (PubMed:15671018). Acts by accelerating the binding of DNA and S-adenosyl-L-methionine (AdoMet) to the methyltransferases and dissociates from the complex after DNA binding to the m
   1278..1415    +  CDS            MIXL1 (fragment): MIXL1_HUMAN - Also known as MIXL. Experimental evidence at protein level: Swiss-Prot protein existence level 1. Transcription factor that play a central role in proper axial mesendoderm morphogenesis and endoderm formation. Required for efficient differentiation of cells from the primitive streak stage to blood, by acting early in the recruitment and/or expansion of mesodermal progenitors to the hemangioblastic and hematopoietic lineages. Also involved in the morphogenesis of the heart and the gut during embryogenesis. Acts as a negative regulator of brachyury expression (By similarity). From
   1982..2003    +  CDS            ZFHD1 (DNA binding domain) (fragment): composite human DNA-binding domain composed of domains from the transcription factors Zif268 and Oct-1 (Pomerantz et al., 1995)
   2291..2879    +  misc_feature   WPRE: woodchuck hepatitis virus posttranscriptional regulatory element
   2909..2957    +  polyA_signal   poly(A) signal: synthetic polyadenylation signal
   2958..3686    +  CDS            TRIM28 (fragment): TIF1B_HUMAN - Also known as KAP1, RNF96, TIF1B. Experimental evidence at protein level: Swiss-Prot protein existence level 1. (Microbial infection) Plays a critical role in the shutdown of lytic gene expression during the early stage of herpes virus 8 primary infection. This inhibition is mediated through interaction with herpes virus 8 protein LANA1. From Homo sapiens (Human).
   3706..3846    +  repeat_region  AAV2 ITR: inverted terminal repeat of adeno-associated virus serotype 2 inverted
   3851..3902    -  misc_feature   bom (fragment): basis of mobility region from pBR322
   3921..4376    +  rep_origin     f1 ori (sequence partly withheld): f1 bacteriophage origin of replication; arrow indicates direction of (+) strand synthesis
   4377..4426    -  misc_feature   bom (fragment): basis of mobility region from pBR322
   4528..4563    -  CDS            rop (fragment): Rop protein, which maintains plasmids at low copy number; rop
   4658..4762    +  promoter       AmpR promoter: bla
   4763..5623    +  CDS            AmpR: β-lactamase; bla; confers resistance to ampicillin, carbenicillin, and related antibiotics
   5794..6382    +  rep_origin     ori: high-copy-number ColE1/pMB1/pBR322/pUC origin of replication
>Addgene plasmid #220844 | pTMB341_ZFcharm_Prnp_SCR | addgene full sequence | sequence record 437217 | Addgene NGS Result
CCTGCAGGCAGCTGCGCGCTCGCTCGCTCACTGAGGCCGCCCGGGCGTCGGGCGACCTTTGGTCGCCCGG
CCTCAGTGAGCGAGCGAGCGCGCAGAGAGGGAGTGGCCAACTCCATCACTAGGGGTTCCTGCGGCCTACT
AGTGGTAAGCTACGGAACGCTGCTGCTCTAGAGGGCAGAGCGCACATCGCCCACAGTCCCCGAGAAGTTG
GGGGGAGGGGTCGGCAATTGAACCGGTGCCTAGAGAAGGTGGCGCGGGGTAAACTGGGAAAGTGATGTCG
TGTACTGGCTCCGCCTTTTTCCCGAGGGTGGGGGAGAACCGTATATAAGTGCAGTAGTCGCCGTGAACGT
TCTTTTTCGCAACGGGTTTGCCGCCAGAACACAGCCTCAGCGCCACCATGGCCAGGACCAAACAAACTGC
CAGAAAGAGCACCGGGGGGAAAGCGCCCCGAAAACAGCTGGCGACCAAAGCAGCCCGCAAAAGCGCACCG
GGAGGTGCAAGCAGTGGGGCAGGAAGTTCCTCAGGAGGAAGTGCGGCGGGATCCGGAAGCGGTGGCGCAT
CAAGTGGCGCCGCAAGTAGCAGTGCCGGGTCCGCAGCTGGCTCCGGGTCCTCCCCTGTTGAGATCTACAA
GACCGTGTCCGCCTGGAAGCGGCAGCCAATCAGAGTGCTGAGCCTGTTCGGCAATATTGACAAGGAACTG
AAGTCTCTGGGCTTCCTGGAAAGCGGCAGCCACAGCGAGGGCGGCACACTGAAGTACGTGGAAGATGTGA
CCAACGTGGTGCGGAGAGATGTGGAAAAGTGGGGACCTTTCGACCTGCTGTACGGCAGCACCCAGCCTCT
GGGCGGAAGCTGCGACAGGTGTCCTGGCTGGTACATGTTCCAATTTCATAGAATCCTGCAGTACGCCAGA
CCTAGACAGGAGTCTCAGCCCTTCTTCTGGATCTTCATGGATAACCTGCTGCTCACAGAGGACGACCAGA
TGACCACCGTGCGGTTCCTGCAAACAGAGGCCGTCACCCTGCGCGACGTGAGATCTAGAGTGCTGCAGAA
CGCCGTCCGGGTGTGGAGCAACATCCCCGGTCTTAAAAGCAAGCACGAGGCTCTGTCCCCAAAAGAGGAA
GAGAGCCTGCAGGGCCACGTGCGGACCAGATCTAAGCTGGCCGCTCCTAAAGTGGACCCCCTGGTGAAGA
ACTGCCTGCTGCCTCTGAGAGAGTACTTTAAGTATTTCAGCCAGAGCAGCCTGCCCCTGGGAGGACCTAG
CAGCGGCGCCCCACCTCCAAGCGGAGGCTCTCCAGCTGGCAGCCCTACCAGCACAGAGGAAGGCACAAGC
GAGAGCGCCACACCTGAGAGCGGCCCTGGCACCTCCACCGAGCCCAGCGAGGGCTCTGCCCCTGGCAGCC
CCGCCGGAAGCCCCACCTCTACAGAAGAAGGCACCAGCACAGAGCCTTCTGAAGGCTCTGCCCCTGGAAC
ATCCACCGAGCCTAGCGAGAAGCGGACTGCCGATGGATCTGAGTTTGAGAGCCCTAAGAAAAAAAGAAAG
GTTGGAGTGCCTGCTGCTATGGCCGAGAGACCATTTCAGTGCAGAATCTGCATGCGCAATTTCAGCACCA
GCGGAAATCTCACAAGACACATCCGGACCCATACCGGCGAGAAGCCCTTTGCCTGCGATATCTGCGGCAG
AAAGTTCGCTCTGTCTCAGGACCTGAACCGGCACACCAAGATCCACACACACCCCAGAGCCCCTATCCCC
AAGCCTTTCCAGTGCCGGATTTGCATGCGGAACTTCAGCGACAGGTCCGCCCTGAGCAGACATATCAGAA
CACACACCGGCGAAAAGCCTTTCGCCTGTGATATCTGTGGCAGAAAGTTCGCCCGGAACGACGACAGAAA
AAAGCACACAAAGATCCACACCGGATCTCAGAAACCTTTCCAATGTAGAATCTGCATGAGAAACTTCAGC
CAGAGCGGCAACCTGGCCAGACACATCCGGACCCACACAGGCGAAAAGCCTTTCGCCTGTGATATCTGCG
GCCGGAAATTCGCCCAGAGAATCGACCTGACCCGGCACACCAAGATCCACCTGAGACAGAAGGACGCCGC
CAGAGGCAGCGGCGGCGACGCCAAGAGCCTGACCGCCTGGTCCAAGAGGACCGCCGACGGCAGCGAGTTC
GAGCCCAAGAAAAAGCGGAAGGTGTCCGGCTCTGAAACCCCTGGCACAAGCGAGTCTGCTACACCTGAGT
CCTATCCCTATGACGTGCCCGATTATGCCTGATAGAATTCGCTTATCGATAATCAACCTCTGGATTACAA
AATTTGTGAAAGATTGACTGGTATTCTTAACTATGTTGCTCCTTTTACGCTATGTGGATACGCTGCTTTA
ATGCCTTTGTATCATGCTATTGCTTCCCGTATGGCTTTCATTTTCTCCTCCTTGTATAAATCCTGGTTGC
TGTCTCTTTATGAGGAGTTGTGGCCCGTTGTCAGGCAACGTGGCGTGGTGTGCACTGTGTTTGCTGACGC
AACCCCCACTGGTTGGGGCATTGCCACCACCTGTCAGCTCCTTTCCGGGACTTTCGCTTTCCCCCTCCCT
ATTGCCACGGCGGAACTCATCGCCGCCTGCCTTGCCCGCTGCTGGACAGGGGCTCGGCTGTTGGGCACTG
ACAATTCCGTGGTGTTGTCGGGGAAATCATCGTCCTTTCCTTGGCTGCTCGCCTATGTTGCCACCTGGAT
TCTGCGCGGGACGTCCTTCTGCTACGTCCCTTCGGCCCTCAATCCAGCGGACCTTCCTTCCCGCGGCCTG
CTGCCGGCTCTGCGGCCTCTTCCGCGTCTTCGCCTTCGCCCTCAGACGAGTCGGATCTCCCTTTGGGCCG
CCTCCCCGCATCGATACCGAGCGCTGCTCGAGAGATCTAATAAAATATCTTTATTTTCATTACATCTGTG
TGTTGGTTTTTTGTGTGGCGGCCGCTAGTGGCAGCACCAGCTCAGGGCTGGAGGTGGTGGCTCCTGAGGG
TACCTCAGCCCCAGGTGGTGGCCCGGGAACCCTGGATGACAGTGCCACCATTTGCCGTGTCTGCCAGAAG
CCAGGCGATCTGGTTATGTGCAACCAGTGTGAGTTTTGTTTCCACCTGGACTGTCACCTGCCGGCCCTGC
AGGATGTACCAGGGGAGGAGTGGAGCTGCTCACTCTGCCATGTGCTCCCTGACCTGAAGGAGGAGGATGG
CAGCCTCAGCCTGGATGGTGCAGACAGCACTGGCGTGGTGGCCAAGCTCTCACCAGCCAACCAGCGGAAA
TGTGAGCGTGTACTGCTGGCCCTATTCTGTCACGAACCCTGCCGCCCCCTGCATCAGCTGGCTACCGACT
CCACCTTCTCCCTGGACCAGCCCGGTGGCACCCTGGATCTGACCCTGATCCGTGCCCGCCTCCAGGAGAA
GTTGTCACCTCCCTACAGCTCCCCACAGGAGTTTGCCCAGGATGTGGGCCGCATGTTCAAGCAATTCAAC
AAGTTAACTGAGGACAAGGCAGACGTGCAGTCCATCATCGGCCTGCAGCGCTTCTTCGAGACGCGCATGA
ACGAGGCCTTCGGTGACACCAAGTTCTCTGCTGTGCTGGTGGAGCCCCCGCCGATGAGCCTGCCTGGTGC
TGGCCTGAGTTCCCAGGAGCTGTCTGGTGGCCCTGGTGATGGCCCCTGCCCAACTTTAAGCTTGCAGGAA
CCCCTAGTGATGGAGTTGGCCACTCCCTCTCTGCGCGCTCGCTCGCTCACTGAGGCCGGGCGACCAAAGG
TCGCCCGACGCCCGGGCTTTGCCCGGGCGGCCTCAGTGAGCGAGCGAGCGCGCAGCTGCCTGCAGGGGCG
CCTGATGCGGTATTTTCTCCTTACGCATCTGTGCGGTATTTCACACCGCATA
[95 nt withheld, positions 3903-3997]
T
[46 nt withheld, positions 3999-4044]
C
[141 nt withheld, positions 4046-4186]
CCTTTGACGTTGGAGTCCACGTTCTTT
[37 nt withheld, positions 4214-4250]
ACTCTATCTCGGGCTATTCTTTTGATTTATAAGGGATTTTGCCGATTTCGGTCTATTGGTTAAAAAATGA
GCTGATTTAACAAAAATTTAACGCGAATTTTAACAAAATATTAACGTTTACAATTTTATGGTGCACTCTC
AGTACAATCTGCTCTGATGCCGCATAGTTAAGCCAGCCCCGACACCCGCCAACACCCGCTGACGCGCCCT
GACGGGCTTGTCTGCTCCCGGCATCCGCTTACAGACAAGCTGTGACCGTCTCCGGGAGCTGCATGTGTCA
GAGGTTTTCACCGTCATCACCGAAACGCGCGAGACGAAAGGGCCTCGTGATACGCCTATTTTTATAGGTT
AATGTCATGATAATAATGGTTTCTTAGACGTCAGGTGGCACTTTTCGGGGAAATGTGCGCGGAACCCCTA
TTTGTTTATTTTTCTAAATACATTCAAATATGTATCCGCTCATGAGACAATAACCCTGATAAATGCTTCA
ATAATATTGAAAAAGGAAGAGTATGAGTATTCAACATTTCCGTGTCGCCCTTATTCCCTTTTTTGCGGCA
TTTTGCCTTCCTGTTTTTGCTCACCCAGAAACGCTGGTGAAAGTAAAAGATGCTGAAGATCAGTTGGGTG
CACGAGTGGGTTACATCGAACTGGATCTCAACAGCGGTAAGATCCTTGAGAGTTTTCGCCCCGAAGAACG
TTTTCCAATGATGAGCACTTTTAAAGTTCTGCTATGTGGCGCGGTATTATCCCGTATTGACGCCGGGCAA
GAGCAACTCGGTCGCCGCATACACTATTCTCAGAATGACTTGGTTGAGTACTCACCAGTCACAGAAAAGC
ATCTTACGGATGGCATGACAGTAAGAGAATTATGCAGTGCTGCCATAACCATGAGTGATAACACTGCGGC
CAACTTACTTCTGACAACGATCGGAGGACCGAAGGAGCTAACCGCTTTTTTGCACAACATGGGGGATCAT
GTAACTCGCCTTGATCGTTGGGAACCGGAGCTGAATGAAGCCATACCAAACGACGAGCGTGACACCACGA
TGCCTGTAGCAATGGCAACAACGTTGCGCAAACTATTAACTGGCGAACTACTTACTCTAGCTTCCCGGCA
ACAATTAATAGACTGGATGGAGGCGGATAAAGTTGCAGGACCACTTCTGCGCTCGGCCCTTCCGGCTGGC
TGGTTTATTGCTGATAAATCTGGAGCCGGTGAGCGTGGAAGCCGCGGTATCATTGCAGCACTGGGGCCAG
ATGGTAAGCCCTCCCGTATCGTAGTTATCTACACGACGGGGAGTCAGGCAACTATGGATGAACGAAATAG
ACAGATCGCTGAGATAGGTGCCTCACTGATTAAGCATTGGTAACTGTCAGACCAAGTTTACTCATATATA
CTTTAGATTGATTTAAAACTTCATTTTTAATTTAAAAGGATCTAGGTGAAGATCCTTTTTGATAATCTCA
TGACCAAAATCCCTTAACGTGAGTTTTCGTTCCACTGAGCGTCAGACCCCGTAGAAAAGATCAAAGGATC
TTCTTGAGATCCTTTTTTTCTGCGCGTAATCTGCTGCTTGCAAACAAAAAAACCACCGCTACCAGCGGTG
GTTTGTTTGCCGGATCAAGAGCTACCAACTCTTTTTCCGAAGGTAACTGGCTTCAGCAGAGCGCAGATAC
CAAATACTGTTCTTCTAGTGTAGCCGTAGTTAGGCCACCACTTCAAGAACTCTGTAGCACCGCCTACATA
CCTCGCTCTGCTAATCCTGTTACCAGTGGCTGCTGCCAGTGGCGATAAGTCGTGTCTTACCGGGTTGGAC
TCAAGACGATAGTTACCGGATAAGGCGCAGCGGTCGGGCTGAACGGGGGGTTCGTGCACACAGCCCAGCT
TGGAGCGAACGACCTACACCGAACTGAGATACCTACAGCGTGAGCTATGAGAAAGCGCCACGCTTCCCGA
AGGGAGAAAGGCGGACAGGTATCCGGTAAGCGGCAGGGTCGGAACAGGAGAGCGCACGAGGGAGCTTCCA
GGGGGAAACGCCTGGTATCTTTATAGTCCTGTCGGGTTTCGCCACCTCTGACTTGAGCGTCGATTTTTGT
GATGCTCGTCAGGGGGGCGGAGCCTATGGAAAAACGCCAGCAACGCGGCCTTTTTACGGTTCCTGGCCTT
TTGCTGGCCTTTTGCTCACATGT
